Addgene plasmid #42992: I-ACTC
Depositing lab: Chad Cowan & Kiran Musunuru. Depositing organization: Harvard University. Publication: A TALEN Genome-Editing System for Generating Human Stem Cell-Based Disease Models. Ding Q, Lee YK, Schaefer EA, Peters DT, Veres A, Kim K, Kuperwasser N, Motola DL, Meissner TB, Hendriks WT, Trevisan M, Gupta RM, Moisan A, Banks E, Friesen M, Schinzel RT, Xia F, Tang A, Xia Y, Figueroa E, Wann A, Ahfeldt T, Daheron L, Zhang F, Rubin LL, Peng LF, Chung RT, Musunuru K, Cowan CA. Cell Stem Cell. 2012 Dec 12. pii: S1934-5909(12)00645-5. doi: 10.1016/j.stem.2012.11.011. PubMed 23246482.
Backbone
  Vector backbone: pCRII-TOPO
  Backbone manufacturer: Invitrogen
  Backbone size w/o insert (bp): 3973
  Vector type: Bacterial Cloning
Growth in bacteria
  Bacterial resistance: Ampicillin and Kanamycin, 100 & 50 μg/mL
  Growth temperature: 37°C
  Growth strain: Top10
  Copy number: High Copy
Gene/Insert
  Gene/Insert name: I-ACTC
  Species: Synthetic
  Insert size (bp): 424
  Cloning method: TOPO Cloning
  Sequencing primers: 5′ T7; 3′ M13-rev
Terms and licenses: Academic/Nonprofit Terms; Industry Terms: Not Available to Industry
How to cite: I-ACTC was a gift from Chad Cowan & Kiran Musunuru (Addgene plasmid # 42992 ; http://n2t.net/addgene:42992 ; RRID:Addgene_42992)
