[The description below was written by a language model from this plasmid's Addgene catalogue record.]
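Description:
I-ACTC is a bacterial cloning plasmid built on the commercial pCRII-TOPO backbone (about 4 kb without insert), into which a 424 bp synthetic fragment was placed by TOPO cloning. It is maintained as a high-copy plasmid in E. coli and carries both ampicillin and kanamycin resistance, the dual-marker arrangement characteristic of this backbone. The listed sequencing primers, T7 on the 5′ side and M13 reverse on the 3′ side, show that the insert sits in the standard TOPO cloning site flanked by these universal priming sites. No feature table accompanies the record, so origins of replication and other backbone elements are not itemised.

The record does not describe the insert beyond its name, synthetic origin and size. It was deposited in connection with a TALEN genome-editing system developed for making human stem cell-based disease models. In that context the name plausibly marks it as one member of a library of pre-assembled TAL effector repeat modules, with "ACTC" indicating the four DNA bases recognised and "I" a position in the assembly order. A length of roughly 424 bp fits about four repeats of some 34 amino acids each, but this reading is an inference from the name and publication, not something the catalogue fields state. The plasmid has no recorded promoter driving the insert, tags, reporters or eukaryotic selection elements, and it is classed purely as a cloning vector. Its likely role is therefore as a storage and source plasmid from which the synthetic fragment is recovered for assembly into full-length TALEN constructs, not as an expression vector.
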