>Addgene plasmid #42992 | I-ACTC | depositor partial sequence | sequence record 58257 | I-ACTC sequence 424 bps
CGTCTCCTGACCCCAGAGCAGGTCGTGGCAATCGCCTCCAACATTGGCGGGAAACAGGCACTCGAGACTG
TCCAGCGCCTGCTTCCCGTGCTGTGCCAAGCGCACGGACTCACCCCAGAGCAGGTCGTGGCGATCGCAAG
CCACGACGGAGGAAAGCAAGCCTTGGAAACAGTACAGAGGCTGTTGCCTGTGCTGTGCCAAGCGCACGGC
CTCACCCCAGAGCAGGTCGTGGCCATTGCCTCGAATGGAGGGGGCAAACAGGCGTTGGAAACCGTACAAC
GATTGCTGCCGGTGCTGTGCCAAGCGCACGGATTAACCCCAGAGCAGGTCGTGGCGATCGCAAGCCACGA
CGGAGGAAAGCAAGCCTTGGAAACAGTACAGAGGCTGTTGCCTGTGCTGTGCCAAGCGCACGGCTTAAGA
GACG
