>Addgene plasmid #42992 | I-ACTC | addgene partial sequence | sequence record 59975 | M13-F20 5'-TGTAAAACGACGGCCAGT-3'
CTATAGGGCGAATTGGGCCCTCTAGATGCATGCTCGAGCGGCCGCCAGTGTGATGGATATCTGCAGAATT
CGCCCTTAGTATCTTTCCTGTGCCCACGTCTCTTAAGCCGTGCGCTTGGCACAGCACAGGCAACAGCCTC
TGTACTGTTTCCAAGGCTTGCTTTCCTCCGTCGTGGCTTGCGATCGCCACGACCTGCTCTGGGGTTAATC
CGTGCGCTTGGCACAGCACCGGCAGCAATCGTTGTACGGTTTCCAACGCCTGTTTGCCCCCTCCATTCGA
GGCAATGGCCACGACCTGCTCTGGGGTGAGGCCGTGCGCTTGGCACAGCACAGGCAACAGCCTCTGTACT
GTTTCCAAGGCTTGCTTTCCTCCGTCGTGGCTTGCGATCGCCACGACCTGCTCTGGGGTGAGTCCGTGCG
CTTGGCACAGCACGGGAAGCAGGCGCTGGACAGTCTCGAGTGCCTGTTTCCCGCCAATGTTGGAGGCGAT
TGCCACGACCTGCTCTGGGGTCAGGAGACGCGCTAGGACGGCATCTATATAAGGGCGAATTCCAGCACAC
TGGCGGCCGTTACTAGTGGATCCGAGCTCGGTACCAAGCTTGATGCATAGCTTGAGTATTCTATAGTGTC
ACCTAAATAGCTTGGCGTAATCATGGTCATAGCTGTTTCCTGTGTGAAATTGTTATCCGCTCACAATTCC
ACACAACATACGAGCCGGAAGCATAAAGTGTAAAGCCTGGGGTGCCTAATGAGTGAGCTAACTCACATTA
ATTGCGTTGCGCTCACTGCCCGCTTTCCAGTCGGGAAACCTGTCGTGCCAGCTGCATTAATGAATCGGCC
AACGCGCGGGGAGAGGCGGTTTGCGTATTGGGCGCTCTTCCGCTTCCTCGCTCACTGACTCGCTGCG
